Addgene plasmid #223647: pNHA5
Purpose: TurboID protein purification
Depositing lab: François-Xavier Campbell-Valois. Depositing organization: University of Ottawa. Publication: The promiscuous biotin ligase TurboID reveals the proxisome of the T3SS chaperone IpgC in Shigella flexneri. Haidar-Ahmad N, Tomaro K, Lavallee-Adam M, Campbell-Valois F-X. mSphere. 2024 Nov 21;9(11):e0055324. doi: 10.1128/msphere.00553-24. Epub 2024 Oct 31. PubMed 39480076.
Backbone
  Vector backbone: pQE80L
  Vector type: Bacterial Expression
Growth in bacteria
  Bacterial resistance: Ampicillin, 100 μg/mL
  Growth temperature: 37°C
  Growth strain: DH5alpha
  Copy number: High Copy
Gene/Insert
  Gene/Insert name: TurboID
  Species: Synthetic
  Promoter: LacI
  Tag / fusion protein: 6His (N terminal on insert)
  Cloning method: Other
  Sequencing primers: 5′ TGC TTT GTG AGC GGA TAA C
Terms and licenses: Academic/Nonprofit Terms; Industry Terms
How to cite: pNHA5 was a gift from François-Xavier Campbell-Valois (Addgene plasmid # 223647 ; http://n2t.net/addgene:223647 ; RRID:Addgene_223647)
