[The description below was written by a language model from this plasmid's Addgene catalogue record and pLannotate feature annotations shown in this document.]
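Description:
pNHA5 is a bacterial expression plasmid built on the pQE80L backbone for producing recombinant TurboID in E. coli so that the protein can be purified. TurboID is an engineered, catalytically enhanced mutant of the E. coli biotin ligase that is used as a promiscuous enzyme for proximity labelling. Here its coding sequence is fused at the N terminus to a 6xHis tag, which allows capture on immobilised metal affinity resin. The catalogue entry gives the promoter as "LacI", but the feature table shows that transcription is driven by the bacteriophage T5 promoter, which is recognised by the host RNA polymerase. It carries an embedded lac operator and is followed by a second lac operator. The lambda t0 terminator lies downstream of the open reading frame.

Expression is regulated from the plasmid itself. A lacI gene under the up-mutated lacIq promoter supplies abundant lac repressor, which keeps the T5/lac operator system off until IPTG is added, so induction does not depend on a host strain that overproduces repressor. The plasmid replicates from a ColE1/pMB1-type origin. A bom region and only a fragment of rop are annotated, and the record lists it as high copy. Selection is with ampicillin through the β-lactamase gene and its own promoter. As in the parental pQE vectors, a cat coding sequence preceded by only a fragment of its promoter sits downstream of the expression cassette and is followed by the rrnB T1 terminator; chloramphenicol is not listed as a selection marker. The associated work used TurboID to map proteins proximal to a type III secretion system chaperone in Shigella flexneri, but the record does not say what the purified enzyme was used for.
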