Features (pLannotate 1.2.2; 17 found; start..end, strand, type, name):
     10..54      +  promoter       T5 promoter: bacteriophage T5 promoter for E. coli RNA polymerase, with embedded lac operator
     62..78      +  protein_bind   lac operator: The lac repressor binds to the lac operator to inhibit transcription in E. coli. This inhibition can be relieved by adding lactose or isopropyl-β-D-thiogalactopyranoside (IPTG). lac repressor encoded by lacI
    127..144     +  CDS            7xHis (fragment): 6xHis affinity tag
    151..1107    +  CDS            TurboID: mutant of the E. coli biotin ligase BioID engineered for improved catalytic efficiency (Branon et al., 2018)
   1156..1250    +  terminator     lambda t0 terminator: transcription terminator from phage lambda
   1265..1293    +  promoter       cat promoter (fragment): promoter of the E. coli cat gene encoding chloramphenicol acetyltransferase
   1294..1950    +  CDS            cat: CAT_ECOLX - Experimental evidence at protein level: Swiss-Prot protein existence level 1. This enzyme is an effector of chloramphenicol resistance in bacteria. From Escherichia coli. This protein is used as a marker in many commonly used cloning vectors, such as pACYC184.
   2018..2104    +  terminator     rrnB T1 terminator: Escherichia coli rrnB; transcription terminator T1 from the E. coli rrnB gene
   2127..2144    -  promoter       tet promoter (fragment): E. coli promoter for tetracycline efflux protein gene
   2163..2184    -  protein_bind   CAP binding site: CAP binding activates transcription in the presence of cAMP. E. coli catabolite activator protein
   2197..3279    -  CDS            lacI: lac repressor; lacI; The lac repressor binds to the lac operator to inhibit transcription in E. coli. This inhibition can be relieved by adding lactose or isopropyl-β-D-thiogalactopyranoside (IPTG).
   3280..3357    -  promoter       lacIq promoter: lacI (mutant); In the lacIq allele, a single base change in the promoter boosts expression of the lacI gene about 10-fold.
   3406..3447    +  CDS            rop (fragment): Rop protein, which maintains plasmids at low copy number; rop
   3549..3689    +  misc_feature   bom: basis of mobility region from pBR322
   3875..4463    -  rep_origin     ori: high-copy-number ColE1/pMB1/pBR322/pUC origin of replication
   4634..5494    -  CDS            AmpR: β-lactamase; bla; confers resistance to ampicillin, carbenicillin, and related antibiotics
   5495..5599    -  promoter       AmpR promoter: bla
>Addgene plasmid #223647 | pNHA5 | addgene full sequence | sequence record 447906 | Addgene NGS Result
CTCGAGAAATCATAAAAAATTTATTTGCTTTGTGAGCGGATAACAATTATAATAGATTCAATTGTGAGCG
GATAACAATTTCACACAGAATTCATTAAAGAGGAGAAATTAACTATGAGAGGATCGCATCACCATCACCA
TCACGGATCCAAAGACAATACTGTGCCTCTGAAGCTGATCGCTCTCCTGGCTAATGGCGAGTTCCATAGT
GGCGAACAGCTGGGAGAAACCCTGGGCATGTCCAGGGCCGCTATCAACAAGCACATTCAGACTCTGCGCG
ACTGGGGCGTGGACGTGTTCACCGTGCCCGGAAAGGGCTACTCTCTGCCCGAGCCTATCCCGCTGCTGAA
CGCTAAACAGATTCTGGGACAGCTGGACGGCGGGAGCGTGGCAGTCCTGCCTGTGGTCGACTCCACCAAT
CAGTACCTGCTGGATCGAATCGGCGAGCTGAAGAGTGGGGATGCTTGCATTGCAGAATATCAGCAGGCAG
GGAGAGGAAGCAGAGGGAGGAAATGGTTCTCTCCTTTTGGAGCTAACCTGTACCTGAGTATGTTTTGGCG
CCTGAAGCGGGGACCAGCAGCAATCGGCCTGGGCCCGGTCATCGGAATTGTCATGGCAGAAGCGCTGCGA
AAGCTGGGAGCAGACAAGGTGCGAGTCAAATGGCCCAATGACCTGTATCTGCAGGATAGAAAGCTGGCAG
GCATCCTGGTGGAGCTGGCCGGAATAACAGGCGATGCTGCACAGATCGTCATTGGCGCCGGGATTAACGT
GGCTATGAGGCGCGTGGAGGAAAGCGTGGTCAATCAGGGCTGGATCACACTGCAGGAAGCAGGGATTAAC
CTGGACAGGAATACTCTGGCCGCTACGCTGATCCGAGAGCTGCGGGCAGCCCTGGAACTGTTCGAGCAGG
AAGGCCTGGCTCCATATCTGCCACGGTGGGAGAAGCTGGATAACTTCATCAATAGACCCGTGAAGCTGAT
CATTGGGGACAAAGAGATTTTCGGGATTAGCCGGGGGATTGATAAACAGGGAGCCCTGCTGCTGGAACAG
GACGGAGTTATCAAACCCTGGATGGGCGGAGAAATCAGTCTGCGGTCTGCCGAAAAGTAAGGTACCCCGG
GTCGACCTGCAGCCAAGCTTAATTAGCTGAGCTTGGACTCCTGTTGATAGATCCAGTAATGACCTCAGAA
CTCCATCTGGATTTGTTCAGAACGCTCGGTTGCCGCCGGGCGTTTTTTATTGGTGAGAATCCAAGCTAGC
TTGGCGAGATTTTCAGGAGCTAAGGAAGCTAAAATGGAGAAAAAAATCACTGGATATACCACCGTTGATA
TATCCCAATGGCATCGTAAAGAACATTTTGAGGCATTTCAGTCAGTTGCTCAATGTACCTATAACCAGAC
CGTTCAGCTGGATATTACGGCCTTTTTAAAGACCGTAAAGAAAAATAAGCACAAGTTTTATCCGGCCTTT
ATTCACATTCTTGCCCGCCTGATGAATGCTCATCCGGAATTTCGTATGGCAATGAAAGACGGTGAGCTGG
TGATATGGGATAGTGTTCACCCTTGTTACACCGTTTTCCATGAGCAAACTGAAACGTTTTCATCGCTCTG
GAGTGAATACCACGACGATTTCCGGCAGTTTCTACACATATATTCGCAAGATGTGGCGTGTTACGGTGAA
AACCTGGCCTATTTCCCTAAAGGGTTTATTGAGAATATGTTTTTCGTCTCAGCCAATCCCTGGGTGAGTT
TCACCAGTTTTGATTTAAACGTGGCCAATATGGACAACTTCTTCGCCCCCGTTTTCACCATGGGCAAATA
TTATACGCAAGGCGACAAGGTGCTGATGCCGCTGGCGATTCAGGTTCATCATGCCGTTTGTGATGGCTTC
CATGTCGGCAGAATGCTTAATGAATTACAACAGTACTGCGATGAGTGGCAGGGCGGGGCGTAATTTTTTT
AAGGCAGTTATTGGTGCCCTTAAACGCCTGGGGTAATGACTCTCTAGCTTGAGGCATCAAATAAAACGAA
AGGCTCAGTCGAAAGACTGGGCCTTTCGTTTTATCTGTTGTTTGTCGGTGAACGCTCTCCTGAGTAGGAC
AAATCCGCCCTCTAGATTACGTGCAGTCGATGATAAGCTGTCAAACATGAGAATTGTGCCTAATGAGTGA
GCTAACTTACATTAATTGCGTTGCGCTCACTGCCCGCTTTCCAGTCGGGAAACCTGTCGTGCCAGCTGCA
TTAATGAATCGGCCAACGCGCGGGGAGAGGCGGTTTGCGTATTGGGCGCCAGGGTGGTTTTTCTTTTCAC
CAGTGAGACGGGCAACAGCTGATTGCCCTTCACCGCCTGGCCCTGAGAGAGTTGCAGCAAGCGGTCCACG
CTGGTTTGCCCCAGCAGGCGAAAATCCTGTTTGATGGTGGTTAACGGCGGGATATAACATGAGCTGTCTT
CGGTATCGTCGTATCCCACTACCGAGATATCCGCACCAACGCGCAGCCCGGACTCGGTAATGGCGCGCAT
TGCGCCCAGCGCCATCTGATCGTTGGCAACCAGCATCGCAGTGGGAACGATGCCCTCATTCAGCATTTGC
ATGGTTTGTTGAAAACCGGACATGGCACTCCAGTCGCCTTCCCGTTCCGCTATCGGCTGAATTTGATTGC
GAGTGAGATATTTATGCCAGCCAGCCAGACGCAGACGCGCCGAGACAGAACTTAATGGGCCCGCTAACAG
CGCGATTTGCTGGTGACCCAATGCGACCAGATGCTCCACGCCCAGTCGCGTACCGTCTTCATGGGAGAAA
ATAATACTGTTGATGGGTGTCTGGTCAGAGACATCAAGAAATAACGCCGGAACATTAGTGCAGGCAGCTT
CCACAGCAATGGCATCCTGGTCATCCAGCGGATAGTTAATGATCAGCCCACTGACGCGTTGCGCGAGAAG
ATTGTGCACCGCCGCTTTACAGGCTTCGACGCCGCTTCGTTCTACCATCGACACCACCACGCTGGCACCC
AGTTGATCGGCGCGAGATTTAATCGCCGCGACAATTTGCGACGGCGCGTGCAGGGCCAGACTGGAGGTGG
CAACGCCAATCAGCAACGACTGTTTGCCCGCCAGTTGTTGTGCCACGCGGTTGGGAATGTAATTCAGCTC
CGCCATCGCCGCTTCCACTTTTTCCCGCGTTTTCGCAGAAACGTGGCTGGCCTGGTTCACCACGCGGGAA
ACGGTCTGATAAGAGACACCGGCATACTCTGCGACATCGTATAACGTTACTGGTTTCACATTCACCACCC
TGAATTGACTCTCTTCCGGGCGCTATCATGCCATACCGCGAAAGGTTTTGCACCATTCGATGGTGTCGGA
ATTTCGGGCAGCGTTGGGTCCTGGCCACGGGTGCGCATGATCTAGAGCTGCCTCGCGCGTTTCGGTGATG
ACGGTGAAAACCTCTGACACATGCAGCTCCCGGAGACGGTCACAGCTTGTCTGTAAGCGGATGCCGGGAG
CAGACAAGCCCGTCAGGGCGCGTCAGCGGGTGTTGGCGGGTGTCGGGGCGCAGCCATGACCCAGTCACGT
AGCGATAGCGGAGTGTATACTGGCTTAACTATGCGGCATCAGAGCAGATTGTACTGAGAGTGCACCATAT
GCGGTGTGAAATACCGCACAGATGCGTAAGGAGAAAATACCGCATCAGGCGCTCTTCCGCTTCCTCGCTC
ACTGACTCGCTGCGCTCGGTCGTTCGGCTGCGGCGAGCGGTATCAGCTCACTCAAAGGCGGTAATACGGT
TATCCACAGAATCAGGGGATAACGCAGGAAAGAACATGTGAGCAAAAGGCCAGCAAAAGGCCAGGAACCG
TAAAAAGGCCGCGTTGCTGGCGTTTTTCCATAGGCTCCGCCCCCCTGACGAGCATCACAAAAATCGACGC
TCAAGTCAGAGGTGGCGAAACCCGACAGGACTATAAAGATACCAGGCGTTTCCCCCTGGAAGCTCCCTCG
TGCGCTCTCCTGTTCCGACCCTGCCGCTTACCGGATACCTGTCCGCCTTTCTCCCTTCGGGAAGCGTGGC
GCTTTCTCATAGCTCACGCTGTAGGTATCTCAGTTCGGTGTAGGTCGTTCGCTCCAAGCTGGGCTGTGTG
CACGAACCCCCCGTTCAGCCCGACCGCTGCGCCTTATCCGGTAACTATCGTCTTGAGTCCAACCCGGTAA
GACACGACTTATCGCCACTGGCAGCAGCCACTGGTAACAGGATTAGCAGAGCGAGGTATGTAGGCGGTGC
TACAGAGTTCTTGAAGTGGTGGCCTAACTACGGCTACACTAGAAGGACAGTATTTGGTATCTGCGCTCTG
CTGAAGCCAGTTACCTTCGGAAAAAGAGTTGGTAGCTCTTGATCCGGCAAACAAACCACCGCTGGTAGCG
GTGGTTTTTTTGTTTGCAAGCAGCAGATTACGCGCAGAAAAAAAGGATCTCAAGAAGATCCTTTGATCTT
TTCTACGGGGTCTGACGCTCAGTGGAACGAAAACTCACGTTAAGGGATTTTGGTCATGAGATTATCAAAA
AGGATCTTCACCTAGATCCTTTTAAATTAAAAATGAAGTTTTAAATCAATCTAAAGTATATATGAGTAAA
CTTGGTCTGACAGTTACCAATGCTTAATCAGTGAGGCACCTATCTCAGCGATCTGTCTATTTCGTTCATC
CATAGTTGCCTGACTCCCCGTCGTGTAGATAACTACGATACGGGAGGGCTTACCATCTGGCCCCAGTGCT
GCAATGATACCGCGAGACCCACGCTCACCGGCTCCAGATTTATCAGCAATAAACCAGCCAGCCGGAAGGG
CCGAGCGCAGAAGTGGTCCTGCAACTTTATCCGCCTCCATCCAGTCTATTAATTGTTGCCGGGAAGCTAG
AGTAAGTAGTTCGCCAGTTAATAGTTTGCGCAACGTTGTTGCCATTGCTACAGGCATCGTGGTGTCACGC
TCGTCGTTTGGTATGGCTTCATTCAGCTCCGGTTCCCAACGATCAAGGCGAGTTACATGATCCCCCATGT
TGTGCAAAAAAGCGGTTAGCTCCTTCGGTCCTCCGATCGTTGTCAGAAGTAAGTTGGCCGCAGTGTTATC
ACTCATGGTTATGGCAGCACTGCATAATTCTCTTACTGTCATGCCATCCGTAAGATGCTTTTCTGTGACT
GGTGAGTACTCAACCAAGTCATTCTGAGAATAGTGTATGCGGCGACCGAGTTGCTCTTGCCCGGCGTCAA
TACGGGATAATACCGCGCCACATAGCAGAACTTTAAAAGTGCTCATCATTGGAAAACGTTCTTCGGGGCG
AAAACTCTCAAGGATCTTACCGCTGTTGAGATCCAGTTCGATGTAACCCACTCGTGCACCCAACTGATCT
TCAGCATCTTTTACTTTCACCAGCGTTTCTGGGTGAGCAAAAACAGGAAGGCAAAATGCCGCAAAAAAGG
GAATAAGGGCGACACGGAAATGTTGAATACTCATACTCTTCCTTTTTCAATATTATTGAAGCATTTATCA
GGGTTATTGTCTCATGAGCGGATACATATTTGAATGTATTTAGAAAAATAAACAAATAGGGGTTCCGCGC
ACATTTCCCCGAAAAGTGCCACCTGACGTCTAAGAAACCATTATTATCATGACATTAACCTATAAAAATA
GGCGTATCACGAGGCCCTTTCGTCTTCAC
